Addgene plasmid #215572: pGAL4-DBD-HOXD4-AroLITE_S
Purpose: For overexpression of Gal4-DBD HOXD4 AroLITE S
Depositing lab: Denes Hnisz. Depositing organization: Max Planck Institute for Molecular Genetics. Publication: An activity-specificity trade-off encoded in human transcription factors. Naderi J, Magalhaes AP, Kibar G, Stik G, Zhang Y, Mackowiak SD, Wieler HM, Rossi F, Buschow R, Christou-Kent M, Alcoverro-Bertran M, Graf T, Vingron M, Hnisz D. Nat Cell Biol. 2024 Aug;26(8):1309-1321. doi: 10.1038/s41556-024-01411-0. Epub 2024 Jul 5. PubMed 38969762.
Backbone
  Vector backbone: pGAL4-DBD-MCS
  Vector type: Mammalian Expression
Growth in bacteria
  Bacterial resistance: Ampicillin, 100 μg/mL
  Growth temperature: 37°C
  Growth strain: DH5alpha
  Copy number: High Copy
Gene/Insert
  Gene/Insert name: HOXD4 AroLITE S
  Species: H. sapiens (human)
  Entrez Gene: HOXD4 (a.k.a. HHO.C13, HOX-5.1, HOX4, HOX4B, Hox-4.2)
  Cloning method: Gibson Cloning
Terms and licenses: Academic/Nonprofit Terms; Industry Terms: Not Available to Industry
How to cite: pGAL4-DBD-HOXD4-AroLITE_S was a gift from Denes Hnisz (Addgene plasmid # 215572 ; http://n2t.net/addgene:215572 ; RRID:Addgene_215572)
