[The description below was written by a language model from this plasmid's Addgene catalogue record and pLannotate feature annotations shown in this document.]
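Description:
pGAL4-DBD-HOXD4-AroLITE_S is a 6,279-bp mammalian expression plasmid built on the pGAL4-DBD-MCS backbone for overexpressing a fusion of the yeast GAL4 DNA-binding domain to a variant of human HOXD4. It is maintained in E. coli at high copy through a ColE1/pUC-type origin and selected with ampicillin via the β-lactamase gene. An f1 phage origin is also present. Remnants of lac regulatory elements (a lacI fragment, CAP site, lac promoter and operator) and a bom fragment appear to be carried over from the backbone.

The expression cassette is driven by the CMV immediate-early enhancer and promoter, followed by a T7 promoter, the GAL4 DNA-binding domain coding sequence, and then a HOXD4 segment of about 420 bp that is annotated as a fragment, so only part of the protein appears to be fused rather than the full-length factor. A bovine growth hormone polyadenylation signal terminates the transcript, and an SP6 promoter flanks the insert on the opposite side. The "AroLITE S" designation identifies the HOXD4 variant, inserted by Gibson cloning, but the record does not define what sequence changes it carries. A separate SV40 early promoter drives a neomycin/kanamycin phosphotransferase gene with an SV40 poly(A) signal, which would permit G418 selection of transfected mammalian cells.

GAL4-DBD fusions of this kind are generally used to tether a candidate regulatory region to GAL4 UAS sites upstream of a reporter, so that its transcriptional activity can be measured independently of its own DNA binding. The record itself states the purpose only as overexpression of the fusion.
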