Features (pLannotate 1.2.2; 22 found; start..end, strand, type, name):
    476..1064    +  rep_origin     ori: high-copy-number ColE1/pMB1/pBR322/pUC origin of replication
   1247..1339    +  CDS            lacI (fragment): lac repressor; lacI; The lac repressor binds to the lac operator to inhibit transcription in E. coli. This inhibition can be relieved by adding lactose or isopropyl-β-D-thiogalactopyranoside (IPTG).
   1352..1373    +  protein_bind   CAP binding site: CAP binding activates transcription in the presence of cAMP. E. coli catabolite activator protein
   1388..1418    +  promoter       lac promoter: promoter for the E. coli lac operon
   1426..1442    +  protein_bind   lac operator: The lac repressor binds to the lac operator to inhibit transcription in E. coli. This inhibition can be relieved by adding lactose or isopropyl-β-D-thiogalactopyranoside (IPTG). lac repressor encoded by lacI
   1515..1636    -  polyA_signal   SV40 poly(A) signal: SV40 polyadenylation signal
   1631..1789    -  CDS            ble (fragment): BLE_KLEPN - Experimental evidence at protein level: Swiss-Prot protein existence level 1. Binding protein with a strong affinity to the bleomycin family of antibiotics. Binds to CL990; an antimitotic-antibiotic compound. From Klebsiella pneumoniae.
   1813..2604    -  CDS            neo: KKA2_KLEPN - Also known as kan, nptII. Experimental evidence at protein level: Swiss-Prot protein existence level 1. Resistance to kanamycin, neomycin, paromomycin, ribostamycin, butirosin and gentamicin B. From Klebsiella pneumoniae.
   2671..3000    -  promoter       SV40 promoter: SV40 enhancer and early promoter
   3014..3442    -  rep_origin     f1 ori (sequence partly withheld): f1 bacteriophage origin of replication; arrow indicates direction of (+) strand synthesis
   3463..3484    -  promoter       SV40 promoter (fragment): SV40 enhancer and early promoter
   3488..3712    -  polyA_signal   bGH poly(A) signal: bovine growth hormone polyadenylation signal
   3738..3756    +  promoter       SP6 promoter: promoter for bacteriophage SP6 RNA polymerase
   3775..4194    -  CDS            HOXD4 (fragment): HXD4_HUMAN - Also known as HOX4B. Experimental evidence at protein level: Swiss-Prot protein existence level 1. Sequence-specific transcription factor which is part of a developmental regulatory system that provides cells with specific positional identities on the anterior-posterior axis. From Homo sapiens (Human).
   4204..4644    -  CDS            GAL4 DNA binding domain: DNA binding domain of the GAL4 transcriptional activator; Saccharomyces cerevisiae GAL4 (truncated)
   4707..4725    -  promoter       T7 promoter: promoter for bacteriophage T7 RNA polymerase
   4741..4774    -  LTR            5' LTR (truncated) (fragment): truncated 5' long terminal repeat (LTR) from HIV-1
   4770..4973    -  promoter       CMV promoter: human cytomegalovirus (CMV) immediate early promoter
   4974..5353    -  enhancer       CMV enhancer: human cytomegalovirus immediate early enhancer
   5508..5560    +  misc_feature   bom (fragment): basis of mobility region from pBR322
   5619..5723    +  promoter       AmpR promoter: bla
   5724..305     +  CDS            AmpR (across the origin): β-lactamase; bla; confers resistance to ampicillin, carbenicillin, and related antibiotics
>Addgene plasmid #215572 | pGAL4-DBD-HOXD4-AroLITE_S | addgene full sequence | sequence record 430414 | Addgene NGS Result
CAACGTTGCGCAAACTATTAACTGGCGAACTACTTACTCTAGCTTCCCGGCAACAATTAATAGACTGGAT
GGAGGCGGATAAAGTTGCAGGACCACTTCTGCGCTCGGCCCTTCCGGCTGGCTGGTTTATTGCTGATAAA
TCTGGAGCCGGTGAGCGTGGGTCTCGCGGTATCATTGCAGCACTGGGGCCAGATGGTAAGCCCTCCCGTA
TCGTAGTTATCTACACGACGGGAAGTCAGGCAACTATGGATGAACGAAATAGACAGATCGCTGAGATAGG
TGCCTCACTGATTAAGCATTGGTAACTGTCAGACCAAGTTTACTCATATATACTTTAGATTGATTTAAAA
CTTCATTTTTAATTTAAAAGGATCTAGGTGAAGATCCTTTTTGATAATCTCATGACCAAAATCCCTTAAC
GTGAGTTTTCGTTCCACTGAGCGTCAGACCCCGTAGAAAAGATCAAAGGATCTTCTTGAGATCCTTTTTT
TCTGCGCGTAATCTGCTGCTTGCAAACAAAAAAACCACCGCTACCAGCGGTGGTTTGTTTGCCGGATCAA
GAGCTACCAACTCTTTTTCCGAAGGTAACTGGCTTCAGCAGAGCGCAGATACCAAATACTGTTCTTCTAG
TGTAGCCGTAGTTAGGCCACCACTTCAAGAACTCTGTAGCACCGCCTACATACCTCGCTCTGCTAATCCT
GTTACCAGTGGCTGCTGCCAGTGGCGATAAGTCGTGTCTTACCGGGTTGGACTCAAGACGATAGTTACCG
GATAAGGCGCAGCGGTCGGGCTGAACGGGGGGTTCGTGCACACAGCCCAGCTTGGAGCGAACGACCTACA
CCGAACTGAGATACCTACAGCGTGAGCTATGAGAAAGCGCCACGCTTCCCGAAGGGAGAAAGGCGGACAG
GTATCCGGTAAGCGGCAGGGTCGGAACAGGAGAGCGCACGAGGGAGCTTCCAGGGGGAAACGCCTGGTAT
CTTTATAGTCCTGTCGGGTTTCGCCACCTCTGACTTGAGCGTCGATTTTTGTGATGCTCGTCAGGGGGGC
GGAGCCTATGGAAAAACGCCAGCAACGCGGCCTTTTTACGGTTCCTGGCCTTTTGCTGGCCTTTTGCTCA
CATGTTCTTTCCTGCGTTATCCCCTGATTCTGTGGATAACCGTATTACCGCCTTTGAGTGAGCTGATACC
GCTCGCCGCAGCCGAACGACCGAGCGCAGCGAGTCAGTGAGCGAGGAAGCGGAAGAGCGCCCAATACGCA
AACCGCCTCTCCCCGCGCGTTGGCCGATTCATTAATGCAGCTGGCACGACAGGTTTCCCGACTGGAAAGC
GGGCAGTGAGCGCAACGCAATTAATGTGAGTTAGCTCACTCATTAGGCACCCCAGGCTTTACACTTTATG
CTTCCGGCTCGTATGTTGTGTGGAATTGTGAGCGGATAACAATTTCACACAGGAAACAGCTATGACCATG
ATTACGCCAAGCTCTAGCTAGAGGTCGACGGTATACAGACATGATAAGATACATTGATGAGTTTGGACAA
ACCACAACTAGAATGCAGTGAAAAAAATGCTTTATTTGTGAAATTTGTGATGCTATTGCTTTATTTGTAA
CCATTATAAGCTGCAATAAACAAGTTGGGGTGGGCGAAGAACTCCAGCATGAGATCCCCGCGCTGGAGGA
TCATCCAGCCGGCGTCCCGGAAAACGATTCCGAAGCCCAACCTTTCATAGAAGGCGGCGGTGGAATCGAA
ATCTCGTGATGGCAGGTTGGGCGTCGCTTGGTCGGTCATTTCGAACCCCAGAGTCCCGCTCAGAAGAACT
CGTCAAGAAGGCGATAGAAGGCGATGCGCTGCGAATCGGGAGCGGCGATACCGTAAAGCACGAGGAAGCG
GTCAGCCCATTCGCCGCCAAGCTCTTCAGCAATATCACGGGTAGCCAACGCTATGTCCTGATAGCGGTCC
GCCACACCCAGCCGGCCACAGTCGATGAATCCAGAAAAGCGGCCATTTTCCACCATGATATTCGGCAAGC
AGGCATCGCCATGGGTCACGACGAGATCCTCGCCGTCGGGCATGCGCGCCTTGAGCCTGGCGAACAGTTC
GGCTGGCGCGAGCCCCTGATGCTCTTCGTCCAGATCATCCTGATCGACAAGACCGGCTTCCATCCGAGTA
CGTGCTCGCTCGATGCGATGTTTCGCTTGGTGGTCGAATGGGCAGGTAGCCGGATCAAGCGTATGCAGCC
GCCGCATTGCATCAGCCATGATGGATACTTTCTCGGCAGGAGCAAGGTGAGATGACAGGAGATCCTGCCC
CGGCACTTCGCCCAATAGCAGCCAGTCCCTTCCCGCTTCAGTGACAACGTCGAGCACAGCTGCGCAAGGA
ACGCCCGTCGTGGCCAGCCACGATAGCCGCGCTGCCTCGTCCTGCAGTTCATTCAGGGCACCGGACAGGT
CGGTCTTGACAAAAAGAACCGGGCGCCCCTGCGCTGACAGCCGGAACACGGCGGCATCAGAGCAGCCGAT
TGTCTGTTGTGCCCAGTCATAGCCGAATAGCCTCTCCACCCAAGCGGCCGGAGAACCTGCGTGCAATCCA
TCTTGTTCAATCATGCGAAACGATCCTCATCCTGTCTCTTGATCAGATCCGAAAATGGATATACAAGCTC
CCGGGAGCTTTTTGCAAAAGCCTAGGCCTCCAAAAAAGCCTCCTCACTACTTCTGGAATAGCTCAGAGGC
AGAGGCGGCCTCGGCCTCTGCATAAATAAAAAAAATTAGTCAGCCATGGGGCGGAGAATGGGCGGAACTG
GGCGGAGTTAGGGGCGGGATGGGCGGAGTTAGGGGCGGGACTATGGTTGCTGACTAATTGAGATGCATGC
TTTGCATACTTCTGCCTGCTGGGGAGCCTGGGGACTTTCCACACCTGGTTGCTGACTAATTGAGATGCAT
GCTTTGCATACTTCTGCCTGCTGGGGAGCCTGGGGACTTTCCACACCCTAACTGACACACATTCCACAGA
ATTAATTCGCGTTAAATTTTTGTTAAATCAGCTCATTTTTTAACCAATAGGCCGAAATCGGCAAAATCCC
TTATAAATCAAAAGAATAGACCGAGATAGGGT
[37 nt withheld, positions 3113-3149]
AAAGAACGTGGACTCCAACGTCAAAGG
[49 nt withheld, positions 3177-3225]
T
[91 nt withheld, positions 3227-3317]
G
[124 nt withheld, positions 3319-3442]
GGGGATACCCCCTAGAGCCCCAGCTGGTTCTTTCCGCCTCAGAAGCCATAGAGCCCACCGCATCCCCAGC
ATGCCTGCTATTGTCTTCCCAATCCTCCCCCTTGCTGTCCTGCCCCACCCCACCCCCCAGAATAGAATGA
CACCTACTCAGACAATGCGATGCAATTTCCTCATTTTATTAGGAAAGGACAGTGGGAGTGGCACCTTCCA
GGGTCAAGGAAGGCACGGGGGAGGGGCAAACAACAGATGGCTGGCAACTAGAAGGCACAGTCGAGGCTGA
TCAGCGAGCTCTAGCATTTAGGTGACACTATAGAATAGGGCCCTCTAGACACAACTTTCTTCATAGACGG
AGACACAACCGCAGGTTGTTTAAGGGCAGTTCCACTCGGTGGTTGTTTAGGATCGCTTTGGCTGGACGCT
CGTGCCCCGGGCAACGGGGCTGGTGGGGGAGCGGGCGGTGCAGGACATGGTTCTCCTGGTGCTGCACTAT
GTCCACCTGGCCCGCCGGGTTCTTGGCCATGTCCGCGGGCTGGGAGTGCTGATCCAGGTCCCGGCCCGGA
CCCGCCGGATGGTTGTTCGCCTGAATCTGGCCTGGGAGAAAGGCCTGGTGGTTGGGAATCTGCCCCTTGT
GCACCACCACCATAAGAATCAGCACCTTGTTCTCCGAGGGATCCGCCTTGCAGGGATTCTTCACAAGGCG
GGGATTTTGGATCTACGGATTTGCTATTGACCATACTGCTGCTCATCACCATATGTATCGCCGATACAGT
CAACTGTCTTTGACCTTTGTTACTACTCTCTTCCGATGATGATGTCGCACTTATTCTATGCTGTCTCAAT
GTTAGAGGCATATCAGTCTCCACTGAAGCCAATCTATCTGTGACGGCATCTTTATTCACATTATCTTGTA
CAAATAATCCTGTTAACAATGCTTTTATATCCTGTAAAGAATCCATTTTCAAAATCATGTCAAGGTCTTC
TCGAGGAAAAATCAGTAGAAATAGCTGTTCCAGTCTTTCTAGCCTTGATTCCACTTCTGTCAGATGTGCC
CTAGTCAGCGGAGACCTTTTGGTTTTGGGAGAGTAGCGACACTCCCAGTTGTTCTTCAGACACTTGGCGC
ACTTCGGTTTTTCTTTGGAGCACTTGAGCTTTTTAAGTCGGCAAATATCGCATGCTTGTTCGATAGAAGA
CAGTAGCTTCATGAATTCCAGCACACTGGCGGCCGTTACTAGTGGATCCGAGCTCGGTACCAAGCTTGGG
TCTCCCTATAGTGAGTCGTATTAATTTCGATAAGCCAGTAAGCAGTGGGTTCTCTAGTTAGCCAGAGAGC
TCTGCTTATATAGACCTCCCACCGTACACGCCTACCGCCCATTTGCGTCAATGGGGCGGAGTTGTTACGA
CATTTTGGAAAGTCCCGTTGATTTTGGTGCCAAAACAAACTCCCATTGACGTCAATGGGGTGGAGACTTG
GAAATCCCCGTGAGTCAAACCGCTATCCACGCCCATTGATGTACTGCCAAAACCGCATCACCATGGTAAT
AGCGATGACTAATACGTAGATGTACTGCCAAGTAGGAAAGTCCCATAAGGTCATGTACTGGGCATAATGC
CAGGCGGGCCATTTACCGTCATTGACGTCAATAGGGGGCGTACTTGGCATATGATACACTTGATGTACTG
CCAAGTGGGCAGTTTACCGTAAATACTCCACCCATTGACGTCAATGGAAAGTCCCTATTGGCGTTACTAT
GGGAACATACGTCATTATTGACGTCAATGGGCGGGGGTCGTTGGGCGGTCAGCCAGGCGGGCCATTTACC
GTAAGTTATGTAACGCGGAACTCCATATATGGGCTATGAACTAATGACCCCGTAATTGATTACTATTAAT
AACTAGTCAATAATCAATGTCAACGCGTATATCTGGCCCGTACATCGCGAAGCAGCGCAAAACGCCTAAC
CCTAAGCAGATTCTTCATGCAATTGTCGGTCAAGCCTTGCCTTGTTGTAGCTTAAATTTTGCTCGCGCAC
TACTCAGCGACCTCCAACACACAAGCAGGGAGCAGATACTGGCTTAACTATGCGGCATCAGAGCAGATTG
TACTGAGAGTGCACCATAGGGGATCGGGAGATCTCCCGATCCGTCGACGTCAGGTGGCACTTTTCGGGGA
AATGTGCGCGGAACCCCTATTTGTTTATTTTTCTAAATACATTCAAATATGTATCCGCTCATGAGACAAT
AACCCTGATAAATGCTTCAATAATATTGAAAAAGGAAGAGTATGAGTATTCAACATTTCCGTGTCGCCCT
TATTCCCTTTTTTGCGGCATTTTGCCTTCCTGTTTTTGCTCACCCAGAAACGCTGGTGAAAGTAAAAGAT
GCTGAAGATCAGTTGGGTGCACGAGTGGGTTACATCGAACTGGATCTCAACAGCGGTAAGATCCTTGAGA
GTTTTCGCCCCGAAGAACGTTTTCCAATGATGAGCACTTTTAAAGTTCTGCTATGTGGCGCGGTATTATC
CCGTATTGACGCCGGGCAAGAGCAACTCGGTCGCCGCATACACTATTCTCAGAATGACTTGGTTGAGTAC
TCACCAGTCACAGAAAAGCATCTTACGGATGGCATGACAGTAAGAGAATTATGCAGTGCTGCCATAACCA
TGAGTGATAACACTGCGGCCAACTTACTTCTGACAACGATCGGAGGACCGAAGGAGCTAACCGCTTTTTT
GCACAACATGGGGGATCATGTAACTCGCCTTGATCGTTGGGAACCGGAGCTGAATGAAGCCATACCAAAC
GACGAGCGTGACACCACGATGCCTGTAGCAATGGCAA
